>Addgene plasmid #1767 | pBABE-neo | addgene full sequence | sequence record 212462 | Addgene NGS Result
CTGCAGCCTGAATATGGGCCAAACAGGATATCTGTGGTAAGCAGTTCCTGCCCCGGCTCAGGGCCAAGAA
CAGATGGAACAGCTGAATATGGGCCAAACAGGATATCTGTGGTAAGCAGTTCCTGCCCCGGCTCAGGGCC
AAGAACAGATGGTCCCCAGATGCGGTCCAGCCCTCAGCAGTTTCTAGAGAACCATCAGATGTTTCCAGGG
TGCCCCAAGGACCTGAAATGACCCTGTGCCTTATTTGAACTAACCAATCAGTTCGCTTCTCGCTTCTGTT
CGCGCGCTTCTGCTCCCCGAGCTCAATAAAAGAGCCCACAACCCCTCACTCGGGGCGCCAGTCCTCCGAT
TGACTGAGTCGCCCGGGTACCCGTGTATCCAATAAACCCTCTTGCAGTTGCATCCGACTTGTGGTCTCGC
TGTTCCTTGGGAGGGTCTCCTCTGAGTGATTGACTACCCGTCAGCGGGGGTCTTTCATTTGGGGGCTCGT
CCGGGATCGGGAGACCCCTGCCCAGGGACCACCGACCCACCACCGGGAGGCAAGCTGGCCAGCAACTTAT
CTGTGTCTGTCCGATTGTCTAGTGTCTATGACTGATTTTATGCGCCTGCGTCGGTACTAGTTAGCTAACT
AGCTCTGTATCTGGCGGACCCGTGGTGGAACTGACGAGTTCTGAACACCCGGCCGCAACCCTGGGAGACG
TCCCAGGGACTTTGGGGGCCGTTTTTGTGGCCCGACCTGAGGAAGGGAGTCGATGTGGAATCCGACCCCG
TCAGGATATGTGGTTCTGGTAGGAGACGAGAACCTAAAACAGTTCCCGCCTCCGTCTGAATTTTTGCTTT
CGGTTTGGAACCGAAGCCGCGCGTCTTGTCTGCTGCAGCGCTGCAGCATCGTTCTGTGTTGTCTCTGTCT
GACTGTGTTTCTGTATTTGTCTGAAAATTAGGGCCAGACTGTTACCACTCCCTTAAGTTTGACCTTAGGT
CACTGGAAAGATGTCGAGCGGATCGCTCACAACCAGTCGGTAGATGTCAAGAAGAGACGTTGGGTTACCT
TCTGCTCTGCAGAATGGCCAACCTTTAACGTCGGATGGCCGCGAGACGGCACCTTTAACCGAGACCTCAT
CACCCAGGTTAAGATCAAGGTCTTTTCACCTGGCCCGCATGGACACCCAGACCAGGTCCCCTACATCGTG
ACCTGGGAAGCCTTGGCTTTTGACCCCCCTCCCTGGGTCAAGCCCTTTGTACACCCTAAGCCTCCGCCTC
CTCTTCCTCCATCCGCCCCGTCTCTCCCCCTTGAACCTCCTCGTTCGACCCCGCCTCGATCCTCCCTTTA
TCCAGCCCTCACTCCTTCTCTAGGCGCCGGCCGGATCCCAGTGTGGTGGTACGTAGGAATTCGCCAGCAC
AGTGGTCGACCCTGTGGAATGTGTGTCAGTTAGGGTGTGGAAAGTCCCCAGGCTCCCCAGCAGGCAGAAG
TATGCAAAGCATGCATCTCAATTAGTCAGCAACCAGGTGTGGAAAGTCCCCAGGCTCCCCAGCAGGCAGA
AGTATGCAAAGCATGCATCTCAATTAGTCAGCAACCATAGTCCCGCCCCTAACTCCGCCCATCCCGCCCC
TAACTCCGCCCAGTTCCGCCCATTCTCCGCCCCATGGCTGACTAATTTTTTTTATTTATGCAGAGGCCGA
GGCCGCCTCGGCCTCTGAGCTATTCCAGAAGTAGTGAGGAGGCTTTTTTGGAGGCCTAGGCTTTTGCAAA
AAGCTTCACGCTGCCGCAAGCACTCAGGGCGCAAGGGCTGCTAAAGGAAGCGGAACACGTAGAAAGCCAG
TCCGCAGAAACGGTGCTGACCCCGGATGAATGTCAGCTACTGGGCTATCTGGACAAGGGAAAACGCAAGC
GCAAAGAGAAAGCAGGTAGCTTGCAGTGGGCTTACATGGCGATAGCTAGACTGGGCGGTTTTATGGACAG
CAAGCGAACCGGAATTGCCAGCTGGGGCGCCCTCTGGTAAGGTTGGGAAGCCCTGCAAAGTAAACTGGAT
GGCTTTCTTGCCGCCAAGGATCTGATGGCGCAGGGGATCAAGATCTGATCAAGAGACAGGATGAGGATCG
TTTCGCATGATTGAACAAGATGGATTGCACGCAGGTTCTCCGGCCGCTTGGGTGGAGAGGCTATTCGGCT
ATGACTGGGCACAACAGACAATCGGCTGCTCTGATGCCGCCGTGTTCCGGCTGTCAGCGCAGGGGCGCCC
GGTTCTTTTTGTCAAGACCGACCTGTCCGGTGCCCTGAATGAACTGCAGGACGAGGCAGCGCGGCTATCG
TGGCTGGCCACGACGGGCGTTCCTTGCGCAGCTGTGCTCGACGTTGTCACTGAAGCGGGAAGGGACTGGC
TGCTATTGGGCGAAGTGCCGGGGCAGGATCTCCTGTCATCTCACCTTGCTCCTGCCGAGAAAGTATCCAT
CATGGCTGATGCAATGCGGCGGCTGCATACGCTTGATCCGGCTACCTGCCCATTCGACCACCAAGCGAAA
CATCGCATCGAGCGAGCACGTACTCGGATGGAAGCCGGTCTTGTCGATCAGGATGATCTGGACGAAGAGC
ATCAGGGGCTCGCGCCAGCCGAACTGTTCGCCAGGCTCAAGGCGCGCATGCCCGACGGCGAGGATCTCGT
CGTGACCCATGGCGATGCCTGCTTGCCGAATATCATGGTGGAAAATGGCCGCTTTTCTGGATTCATCGAC
TGTGGCCGGCTGGGTGTGGCGGACCGCTATCAGGACATAGCGTTGGCTACCCGTGATATTGCTGAAGAGC
TTGGCGGCGAATGGGCTGACCGCTTCCTCGTGCTTTACGGTATCGCCGCTCCCGATTCGCAGCGCATCGC
CTTCTATCGCCTTCTTGACGAGTTCTTCTGAGCGGGACTCTGGGGTTCGCATCGATGCATCGATGCGGCG
GGTGTGGTGGTTACGCGTAATCTGCTGCTTGCAAACAAAAAAACCACCGCTACCAGCGGTGGTTTGTTTG
CCGGATCAAGAGCTACCAACTCTTTTTCCGAAGGTAACTGGCTTCAGCAGAGCGCAGATACCAAATACTG
TTCTTCTAGTGTAGCCGTAGTTAGGCCACCACTTCAAGAACTCTGTAGCACCGCCTACATACCTCGCTCT
GCTAATCCTGTTACCAGTGGCTGCTGCCAGTGGCGATAAGTCGTGTCTTACCGGGTTGGACTCAAGACGA
TAGTTACCGGATAAGGCGCAGCGGTCGGGCTGAACGGGGGGTTCGTGCACACAGCCCAGCTTGGAGCGAA
CGACCTACACCGAACTGAGATACCTACAGCGTGAGCTATGAGAAAGCGCCACGCTTCCCGAAGGGAGAAA
GGCGGACAGGTATCCGGTAAGCGGCAGGGTCGGAACAGGAGAGCGCACGAGGGAGCTTCCAGGGGGAAAC
GCCTGGTATCTTTATAGTCCTGTCGGGTTTCGCCACCTCTGACTTGAGCGTCGATTTTTGTGATGCTCGT
CAGGGGGGCGGAGCCTATGGAAAAACGCCAGCAACGCATCGATAAAATAAAAGATTTTATTTAGTCTCCA
GAAAAAGGGGGGAATGAAAGACCCCACCTGTAGGTTTGGCAAGCTAGCTTAAGTAACGCCATTTTGCAAG
GCATGGAAAAATACATAACTGAGAATAGAGAAGTTCAGATCAAGGTCAGGAACAGATGGAACAGCTGAAT
ATGGGCCAAACAGGATATCTGTGGTAAGCAGTTCCTGCCCCGGCTCAGGGCCAAGAACAGATGGAACAGC
TGAATATGGGCCAAACAGGATATCTGTGGTAAGCAGTTCCTGCCCCGGCTCAGGGCCAAGAACAGATGGT
CCCCAGATGCGGTCCAGCCCTCAGCAGTTTCTAGAGAACCATCAGATGTTTCCAGGGTGCCCCAAGGACC
TGAAATGACCCTGTGCCTTATTTGAACTAACCAATCAGTTCGCTTCTCGCTTCTGTTCGCGCGCTTCTGC
TCCCCGAGCTCAATAAAAGAGCCCACAACCCCTCACTCGGGGCGCCAGTCCTCCGATTGACTGAGTCGCC
CGGGTACCCGTGTATCCAATAAACCCTCTTGCAGTTGCATCCGACTTGTGGTCTCGCTGTTCCTTGGGAG
GGTCTCCTCTGAGTGATTGACTACCCGTCAGCGGGGGTCTTTCACATGCAGCATGTATCAAAATTAATTT
GGTTTTTTTTCTTAAGTATTTACATTAAATGGCCATAGTGCGGCCGCAAATCAATCTAAAGTATATATGA
GTAAACTTGGTCTGACAGTTACCAATGCTTAATCAGTGAGGCACCTATCTCAGCGATCTGTCTATTTCGT
TCATCCATAGTTGCCTGACTCCCCGTCGTGTAGATAACTACGATACGGGAGGGCTTACCATCTGGCCCCA
GTGCTGCAATGATACCGCGAGACCCACGCTCACCGGCTCCAGATTTATCAGCAATAAACCAGCCAGCCGG
AAGGGCCGAGCGCAGAAGTGGTCCTGCAACTTTATCCGCCTCCATCCAGTCTATTAATTGTTGCCGGGAA
GCTAGAGTAAGTAGTTCGCCAGTTAATAGTTTGCGCAACGTTGTTGCCATTGCTACAGGCATCGTGGTGT
CACGCTCGTCGTTTGGTATGGCTTCATTCAGCTCCGGTTCCCAACGATCAAGGCGAGTTACATGATCCCC
CATGTTGTGCAAAAAAGCGGTTAGCTCCTTCGGTCCTCCGATCGTTGTCAGAAGTAAGTTGGCCGCAGTG
TTATCACTCATGGTTATGGCAGCACTGCATAATTCTCTTACTGTCATGCCATCCGTAAGATGCTTTTCTG
TGACTGGTGAGTACTCAACCAAGTCATTCTGAGAATAGTGTATGCGGCGACCGAGTTGCTCTTGCCCGGC
GTCAATACGGGATAATACCGCGCCACATAGCAGAACTTTAAAAGTGCTCATCATTGGAAAACGTTCTTCG
GGGCGAAAACTCTCAAGGATCTTACCGCTGTTGAGATCCAGTTCGATGTAACCCACTCGTGCACCCAACT
GATCTTCAGCATCTTTTACTTTCACCAGCGTTTCTGGGTGAGCAAAAACAGGAAGGCAAAATGCCGCAAA
AAAGGGAATAAGGGCGACACGGAAATGTTGAATACTCATACTCTTCCTTTTTCAATATTATTGAAGCATT
TATCAGGGTTATTGTCTCATGAGCGGATACATATTTGAATGTATTTAGAAAAATAAACAAATAGGGGTTC
CGCGCACATTTCCCCGAAAAGTGCCAC
Features (pLannotate 1.2.2; 12 found; start..end, strand, type, name):
      8..477     +  LTR            LTR: long terminal repeat from Moloney murine leukemia virus
    601..875     +  misc_feature   MESV Ψ (fragment): packaging signal of murine embryonic stem cell virus
    942..1358    +  CDS            gag (truncated): truncated Moloney murine leukemia virus (MMLV) gag gene lacking the start codon
   1421..1750    +  promoter       SV40 promoter: SV40 enhancer and early promoter
   1752..2075    +  CDS            tnpA (fragment): TN5P_ECOLX - Also known as tnp. Experimental evidence at protein level: Swiss-Prot protein existence level 1. Mediates transposition of transposon Tn5 by a 'cut and paste' mechanism. First, the monomeric transposase binds the 19 bp inverted DNA repeats flanking the transposon. Then, dimerization of the DNA- bound transposase creates a synaptic DNA complex. After nicking of the first DNA strand, excision of the transposon proceeds through a series of intermediates. The transposase then mediates the insertion of the transposon at a new site by strand transfer. The activity of the wild- type tran
   2107..2898    +  CDS            neo: KKA2_KLEPN - Also known as kan, nptII. Experimental evidence at protein level: Swiss-Prot protein existence level 1. Resistance to kanamycin, neomycin, paromomycin, ribostamycin, butirosin and gentamicin B. From Klebsiella pneumoniae.
   2935..2957    +  rep_origin     f1 ori (fragment): f1 bacteriophage origin of replication; arrow indicates direction of (+) strand synthesis
   2954..3523    +  rep_origin     ori: high-copy-number ColE1/pMB1/pBR322/pUC origin of replication
   3583..3704    +  LTR            3' LTR (ΔU3) (fragment): self-inactivating 3' long terminal repeat (LTR) from Moloney murine leukemia virus
   3705..4174    +  LTR            LTR: long terminal repeat from Moloney murine leukemia virus
   4289..5149    -  CDS            AmpR: β-lactamase; bla; confers resistance to ampicillin, carbenicillin, and related antibiotics
   5150..5254    -  promoter       AmpR promoter: bla
