[The description below was written by a language model from this plasmid's Addgene catalogue record and pLannotate feature annotations shown in this document.]
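Description:
pBABE-neo is an empty-backbone retroviral vector for cloning a gene of interest and delivering it stably into mammalian cells. In bacteria it is maintained as a high-copy plasmid through a ColE1/pUC-type origin and is selected with ampicillin via a β-lactamase gene driven by its own promoter. The sequenced record is about 5.3 kb.

The viral portion is bounded by two Moloney murine leukemia virus long terminal repeats. Downstream of the 5′ LTR lie a packaging signal (annotated as an MESV Ψ fragment) and a truncated gag segment lacking its start codon, an arrangement that generally improves encapsidation of the vector RNA without producing Gag protein. No insert is present. A gene introduced by restriction cloning would sit between the gag remnant and the internal SV40 enhancer/early promoter, where it would be expected to be transcribed from the 5′ LTR, although the record does not state the promoter for the insert explicitly. The SV40 promoter drives the neomycin phosphotransferase gene, allowing G418 selection of transduced cells. Between the SV40 promoter and neo the annotation shows a roughly 300 bp fragment of Tn5 transposase sequence. This likely corresponds to the extra vector sequence that the depositor notes is missing from the original author map. The feature table places the bacterial origin between neo and the 3′ LTR, and it also calls a short f1 ori fragment and a ΔU3 LTR fragment next to the full 3′ LTR, which are probably partial-match annotations rather than functional elements.

Because the vector lacks the viral structural and enzymatic genes, infectious particles are made by supplying gag-pol and an envelope such as VSV-G in trans, from packaging plasmids or a helper-free packaging cell line. Typical use is stable expression of a cloned gene.
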