Addgene plasmid #1767: pBABE-neo
Purpose: (Empty Backbone) Retroviral vector for cloning and expressing your gene of interest. Neomycin selection.
Depositing lab: Hartmut Land & Jay Morgenstern. Depositing organization: Cancer Research Technology. Publication: Advanced mammalian gene transfer: high titre retroviral vectors with multiple drug selection markers and a complementary helper-free packaging cell line. Morgenstern JP, Land H. Nucleic Acids Res. 1990 Jun 25;18(12):3587-96. PubMed 2194165.
Backbone
  Vector backbone: pBABE-neo
  Vector type: Mammalian Expression, Retroviral
  Selectable markers: Neomycin (select with G418)
Growth in bacteria
  Bacterial resistance: Ampicillin, 100 μg/mL
  Growth temperature: 37°C
  Growth strain: DH5alpha
  Copy number: High Copy
Gene/Insert
  Gene/Insert name: None
  Cloning method: Restriction Enzyme
  Sequencing primers: 5′ pBABE 5'; 3′ pBABE 3'
Terms and licenses: Academic/Nonprofit Terms; Industry Terms: Not Available to Industry
Depositor comments: Please acknowledge Jay Morgenstern and Hartmut Land and cite the following article if you use this plasmid in a publication: Morgenstern JP, Land H., 1990, Nucleic Acids Research 18(12):3587-96. Note: There is an extra ~300 bp of vector sequence between the HindIII site and the neomycin gene that is not depicted in the author's sequence. If you are using the pBABE protocol from the Weinberg Lab to generate virus, please note that the Weinberg Lab recommends using pUMVC (Addgene #8449) and VSV-G (#8454) for packaging. The pCL-Eco plasmid listed in their protocol should be substituted with pUMVC.
How to cite: pBABE-neo was a gift from Hartmut Land & Jay Morgenstern (Addgene plasmid # 1767)
