>Addgene plasmid #1767 | pBABE-neo | addgene partial sequence | sequence record 16866 | 1767 with pBABE-5 (5' CTTTATCCAGCCCTCAC 3')
GTGGTGGTACGTAGGAATTCGCCAGCACAGTGGTCGACCCTGTGGAATGTGTGTCAGTTAGGGTGTGGAA
AGTCCCCAGGCTCCCCAGCAGGCAGAAGTATGCAAAGCATGCATCTCAATTAGTCAGCAACCAGGTGTGG
AAAGTCCCCAGGCTCCCCAGCAGGCAGAAGTATGCAAAGCATGCATCTCAATTAGTCAGCAACCATAGTC
CCGCCCCTAACTCCGCCCATCCCGCCCCTAACTCCGCCCAGTTCCGCCCATTCTCCGCCCCATGGCTGAC
TAATTTTTTTTATTTATGCAGAGGCCGAGGCCGCCTCGGCCTCTGAGCTATTCCAGAAGTAGTGAGGAGG
CTTTTTTGGAGGCCTAGGCTTTTGCAAAAAGCTTCACGCTGCCGCAAGCACTCAGGGCGCAAGGGCTGCT
AAAGGAAGCGGAACACGTAGAAAGCCAGTCCGCAGAAACGGTGCTGACCCCGGATGAATGTCAGCTACTG
GGCTATCTGGACAAGGGAAAACGCAAGCGCAAAGAGAAAGCAGGTAGCTTGCAGTGGGCTTACATGGCGA
TAGCTAGACTGGGCGGTTTTATGGACAGCAAGCGAACCGGAATTGCCAGCTGGGGCGCCCTCTGGTAAGG
TTGGGAAGCCCTGCAAAGTAAACTGGATGGCTTTCTTGCCGCCAAGGATCTGATGGCGCAGGGGATCAAG
ATCTGATCAAGAGACAGGATGAGGATCGTTTCGCATGATTGAACAAGATGGATTGCACGCAGGTTCTCCG
GCCGCTTGGGTGGAGAGGCTATTCGGCTATGACTGGGCACAACAGACAATCGGCTGCTCTGATGCCGCCG
TGTTCCGGCTGTCAGCGCA
