>Addgene plasmid #1767 | pBABE-neo | addgene partial sequence | sequence record 81820 | pLPC-3 5'-CTTGCCAAACCTACAGGT-3'
CCCTTTTTCTGGAGACTAAATAAAATCTTTTATTTTATCGATGCGTTGCTGGCGTTTTTCCATAGGCTCC
GCCCCCCTGACGAGCATCACAAAAATCGACGCTCAAGTCAGAGGTGGCGAAACCCGACAGGACTATAAAG
ATACCAGGCGTTTCCCCCTGGAAGCTCCCTCGTGCGCTCTCCTGTTCCGACCCTGCCGCTTACCGGATAC
CTGTCCGCCTTTCTCCCTTCGGGAAGCGTGGCGCTTTCTCATAGCTCACGCTGTAGGTATCTCAGTTCGG
TGTAGGTCGTTCGCTCCAAGCTGGGCTGTGTGCACGAACCCCCCGTTCAGCCCGACCGCTGCGCCTTATC
CGGTAACTATCGTCTTGAGTCCAACCCGGTAAGACACGACTTATCGCCACTGGCAGCAGCCACTGGTAAC
AGGATTAGCAGAGCGAGGTATGTAGGCGGTGCTACAGAGTTCTTGAAGTGGTGGCCTAACTACGGCTACA
CTAGAAGAACAGTATTTGGTATCTGCGCTCTGCTGAAGCCAGTTACCTTCGGAAAAAGAGTTGGTAGCTC
TTGATCCGGCAAACAAACCACCGCTGGTAGCGGTGGTTTTTTTGTTTGCAAGCAGCAGATTACGCGTAAC
CACCACACCCGCCGCATCGATGCATCGATGCGAACCCCAGAGTCCCGCTCAGAAGAACTCGTCAAGAAGG
CGATAGAAGGCGATGCGCTGCGAATCGGGAGCGGCGATACCGTAAAGCACGAGGAAGCGGTCAGCCCATT
CGCCGCCAAGCTCTTCAGCAATATCACGGGTAGCCAACGCTATGTCCTGATAGCGGTCCGCCACACCCAG
CCGGCCACAGTCGATGAATCCAGAAAAGCGGCCATTTTCCACCATGATATTCGGCAAGCAGGCATCGCCA
TGGGTCACGACGAGATCCTCGCCGTCGGGCATGCGCGCCTTGAGCCTGGCGAACAGTTCGGCTGGCGCGA
GCCCCTGATGCTCTTCGTCCAGATCATCCTGATCGACAAGACCGGCTTCCATCCGAGTACGTGCTCGCTC
GATGCGATGTT
